>Addgene plasmid #99744 | pcDNA4/TO h-Stx3S-2xMyc/His | addgene full sequence | sequence record 192092 | Addgene NGS Result
AAAATTTAAGCTACAACAAGGCAAGGCTTGACCGACAATTGCATGAAGAATCTGCTTAGGGTTAGGCGTT
TTGCGCTGCTTCGCGATGTACGGGCCAGATATACGCGTTGACATTGATTATTGACTAGTTATTAATAGTA
ATCAATTACGGGGTCATTAGTTCATAGCCCATATATGGAGTTCCGCGTTACATAACTTACGGTAAATGGC
CCGCCTGGCTGACCGCCCAACGACCCCCGCCCATTGACGTCAATAATGACGTATGTTCCCATAGTAACGC
CAATAGGGACTTTCCATTGACGTCAATGGGTGGAGTATTTACGGTAAACTGCCCACTTGGCAGTACATCA
AGTGTATCATATGCCAAGTACGCCCCCTATTGACGTCAATGACGGTAAATGGCCCGCCTGGCATTATGCC
CAGTACATGACCTTATGGGACTTTCCTACTTGGCAGTACATCTACGTATTAGTCATCGCTATTACCATGG
TGATGCGGTTTTGGCAGTACATCAATGGGCGTGGATAGCGGTTTGACTCACGGGGATTTCCAAGTCTCCA
CCCCATTGACGTCAATGGGAGTTTGTTTTGGCACCAAAATCAACGGGACTTTCCAAAATGTCGTAACAAC
TCCGCCCCATTGACGCAAATGGGCGGTAGGCGTGTACGGTGGGAGGTCTATATAAGCAGAGCTCTCCCTA
TCAGTGATAGAGATCTCCCTATCAGTGATAGAGATCGTCGACGAGCTCGTTTAGTGAACCGTCAGATCGC
CTGGAGACGCCATCCACGCTGTTTTGACCTCCATAGAAGACACCGGGACCGATCCAGCCTCCGGACTCTA
GCGTTTAAACTTAAGCTTGGTACCGAGCTCGGATCCACTAGTCCAGTGTGGTGGAATTCATGAAGGACCG
TCTGGAGCAGCTGAAGGCCAAGCAGCTGACACAGGATGATGATACTGATGCGGTTGAGATTGCTATCGAC
AACACGGCTTTTATGGACGAGTTCTTTTCTGAGATTGAGGAAACTCGGCTTAACATTGACAAGATCTCAG
AACATGTAGAGGAGGCTAAGAAACTCTACAGTATCATTCTCTCTGCACCGATTCCAGAGCCAAAAACCAA
GGATGACCTAGAGCAGCTCACGACTGAGATTAAGAAAAGGGCCAACAACGTCCGGAACAAACTGAAGAGC
ATGGAGAAGCATATTGAAGAAGATGAGGTCAGGTCATCGGCAGACCTTCGGATTCGGAAATCCCAGCACT
CTGTCCTTTCTCGGAAGTTTGTGGAGGTGATGACCAAATACAATGAAGCTCAAGTGGACTTCCGAGAACG
CAGCAAAGGGCGAATCCAGCGGCAGCTCGAAATTACTGGCAAAAAGACAACCGATGAGGAGCTGGAGGAG
ATGTTGGAGAGTGGCAACCCGGCCATCTTCACTTCTGGGATCATTGACTCACAGATTTCCAAGCAAGCCC
TCAGTGAGATTGAGGGACGACACAAGGACATTGTGAGGCTGGAGAGCAGCATCAAGGAGCTTCACGACAT
GTTTATGGACATCGCCATGCTGGTGGAGAATCAGGGTGAGATGTTAGATAACATAGAGTTGAATGTCATG
CACACAGTGGACCACGTGGAGAAGGCACGAGATGAAACGAAAAAAGCTGTGAAATACCAGAGTCAGGCCC
GGAAGAAACTGATTTCACTCCAGACTGGTGTGGCCACCCTTGTCTTCAGAGCGGCCGCTCGAGAACAAAA
ACTCATCTCAGAAGAGGATCTGGGGCCCTTCGAACAAAAACTCATCTCAGAAGAGGATCTGAATATGCAT
ACCGGTCATCATCACCATCACCATTGAGTTTAAACCCGCTGATCAGCCTCGACTGTGCCTTCTAGTTGCC
AGCCATCTGTTGTTTGCCCCTCCCCCGTGCCTTCCTTGACCCTGGAAGGTGCCACTCCCACTGTCCTTTC
CTAATAAAATGAGGAAATTGCATCGCATTGTCTGAGTAGGTGTCATTCTATTCTGGGGGGTGGGGTGGGG
CAGGACAGCAAGGGGGAGGATTGGGAAGACAATAGCAGGCATGCTGGGGATGCGGTGGGCTCTATGGCTT
CTGAGGCGGAAAGAACCAGCTGGGGCTCTAGGGGGTATCCCC
[124 nt withheld, positions 2143-2266]
C
[91 nt withheld, positions 2268-2358]
A
[49 nt withheld, positions 2360-2408]
CCTTTGACGTTGGAGTCCACGTTCTTT
[37 nt withheld, positions 2436-2472]
ACCCTATCTCGGTCTATTCTTTTGATTTATAAGGGATTTTGCCGATTTCGGCCTATTGGTTAAAAAATGA
GCTGATTTAACAAAAATTTAACGCGAATTAATTCTGTGGAATGTGTGTCAGTTAGGGTGTGGAAAGTCCC
CAGGCTCCCCAGCAGGCAGAAGTATGCAAAGCATGCATCTCAATTAGTCAGCAACCAGGTGTGGAAAGTC
CCCAGGCTCCCCAGCAGGCAGAAGTATGCAAAGCATGCATCTCAATTAGTCAGCAACCATAGTCCCGCCC
CTAACTCCGCCCATCCCGCCCCTAACTCCGCCCAGTTCCGCCCATTCTCCGCCCCATGGCTGACTAATTT
TTTTTATTTATGCAGAGGCCGAGGCCGCCTCTGCCTCTGAGCTATTCCAGAAGTAGTGAGGAGGCTTTTT
TGGAGGCCTAGGCTTTTGCAAAAAGCTCCCGGGAGCTTGTATATCCATTTTCGGATCTGATCAGCACGTG
TTGACAATTAATCATCGGCATAGTATATCGGCATAGTATAATACGACAAGGTGAGGAACTAAACCATGGC
CAAGTTGACCAGTGCCGTTCCGGTGCTCACCGCGCGCGACGTCGCCGGAGCGGTCGAGTTCTGGACCGAC
CGGCTCGGGTTCTCCCGGGACTTCGTGGAGGACGACTTCGCCGGTGTGGTCCGGGACGACGTGACCCTGT
TCATCAGCGCGGTCCAGGACCAGGTGGTGCCGGACAACACCCTGGCCTGGGTGTGGGTGCGCGGCCTGGA
CGAGCTGTACGCCGAGTGGTCGGAGGTCGTGTCCACGAACTTCCGGGACGCCTCCGGGCCGGCCATGACC
GAGATCGGCGAGCAGCCGTGGGGGCGGGAGTTCGCCCTGCGCGACCCGGCCGGCAACTGCGTGCACTTCG
TGGCCGAGGAGCAGGACTGACACGTGCTACGAGATTTCGATTCCACCGCCGCCTTCTATGAAAGGTTGGG
CTTCGGAATCGTTTTCCGGGACGCCGGCTGGATGATCCTCCAGCGCGGGGATCTCATGCTGGAGTTCTTC
GCCCACCCCAACTTGTTTATTGCAGCTTATAATGGTTACAAATAAAGCAATAGCATCACAAATTTCACAA
ATAAAGCATTTTTTTCACTGCATTCTAGTTGTGGTTTGTCCAAACTCATCAATGTATCTTATCATGTCTG
TATACCGTCGACCTCTAGCTAGAGCTTGGCGTAATCATGGTCATAGCTGTTTCCTGTGTGAAATTGTTAT
CCGCTCACAATTCCACACAACATACGAGCCGGAAGCATAAAGTGTAAAGCCTGGGGTGCCTAATGAGTGA
GCTAACTCACATTAATTGCGTTGCGCTCACTGCCCGCTTTCCAGTCGGGAAACCTGTCGTGCCAGCTGCA
TTAATGAATCGGCCAACGCGCGGGGAGAGGCGGTTTGCGTATTGGGCGCTCTTCCGCTTCCTCGCTCACT
GACTCGCTGCGCTCGGTCGTTCGGCTGCGGCGAGCGGTATCAGCTCACTCAAAGGCGGTAATACGGTTAT
CCACAGAATCAGGGGATAACGCAGGAAAGAACATGTGAGCAAAAGGCCAGCAAAAGGCCAGGAACCGTAA
AAAGGCCGCGTTGCTGGCGTTTTTCCATAGGCTCCGCCCCCCTGACGAGCATCACAAAAATCGACGCTCA
AGTCAGAGGTGGCGAAACCCGACAGGACTATAAAGATACCAGGCGTTTCCCCCTGGAAGCTCCCTCGTGC
GCTCTCCTGTTCCGACCCTGCCGCTTACCGGATACCTGTCCGCCTTTCTCCCTTCGGGAAGCGTGGCGCT
TTCTCATAGCTCACGCTGTAGGTATCTCAGTTCGGTGTAGGTCGTTCGCTCCAAGCTGGGCTGTGTGCAC
GAACCCCCCGTTCAGCCCGACCGCTGCGCCTTATCCGGTAACTATCGTCTTGAGTCCAACCCGGTAAGAC
ACGACTTATCGCCACTGGCAGCAGCCACTGGTAACAGGATTAGCAGAGCGAGGTATGTAGGCGGTGCTAC
AGAGTTCTTGAAGTGGTGGCCTAACTACGGCTACACTAGAAGAACAGTATTTGGTATCTGCGCTCTGCTG
AAGCCAGTTACCTTCGGAAAAAGAGTTGGTAGCTCTTGATCCGGCAAACAAACCACCGCTGGTAGCGGTG
GTTTTTTTGTTTGCAAGCAGCAGATTACGCGCAGAAAAAAAGGATCTCAAGAAGATCCTTTGATCTTTTC
TACGGGGTCTGACGCTCAGTGGAACGAAAACTCACGTTAAGGGATTTTGGTCATGAGATTATCAAAAAGG
ATCTTCACCTAGATCCTTTTAAATTAAAAATGAAGTTTTAAATCAATCTAAAGTATATATGAGTAAACTT
GGTCTGACAGTTACCAATGCTTAATCAGTGAGGCACCTATCTCAGCGATCTGTCTATTTCGTTCATCCAT
AGTTGCCTGACTCCCCGTCGTGTAGATAACTACGATACGGGAGGGCTTACCATCTGGCCCCAGTGCTGCA
ATGATACCGCGAGACCCACGCTCACCGGCTCCAGATTTATCAGCAATAAACCAGCCAGCCGGAAGGGCCG
AGCGCAGAAGTGGTCCTGCAACTTTATCCGCCTCCATCCAGTCTATTAATTGTTGCCGGGAAGCTAGAGT
AAGTAGTTCGCCAGTTAATAGTTTGCGCAACGTTGTTGCCATTGCTACAGGCATCGTGGTGTCACGCTCG
TCGTTTGGTATGGCTTCATTCAGCTCCGGTTCCCAACGATCAAGGCGAGTTACATGATCCCCCATGTTGT
GCAAAAAAGCGGTTAGCTCCTTCGGTCCTCCGATCGTTGTCAGAAGTAAGTTGGCCGCAGTGTTATCACT
CATGGTTATGGCAGCACTGCATAATTCTCTTACTGTCATGCCATCCGTAAGATGCTTTTCTGTGACTGGT
GAGTACTCAACCAAGTCATTCTGAGAATAGTGTATGCGGCGACCGAGTTGCTCTTGCCCGGCGTCAATAC
GGGATAATACCGCGCCACATAGCAGAACTTTAAAAGTGCTCATCATTGGAAAACGTTCTTCGGGGCGAAA
ACTCTCAAGGATCTTACCGCTGTTGAGATCCAGTTCGATGTAACCCACTCGTGCACCCAACTGATCTTCA
GCATCTTTTACTTTCACCAGCGTTTCTGGGTGAGCAAAAACAGGAAGGCAAAATGCCGCAAAAAAGGGAA
TAAGGGCGACACGGAAATGTTGAATACTCATACTCTTCCTTTTTCAATATTATTGAAGCATTTATCAGGG
TTATTGTCTCATGAGCGGATACATATTTGAATGTATTTAGAAAAATAAACAAATAGGGGTTCCGCGCACA
TTTCCCCGAAAAGTGCCACCTGACGTCGACGGATCGGGAGATCTCCCGATCCCCTATGGTGCACTCTCAG
TACAATCTGCTCTGATGCCGCATAGTTAAGCCAGTATCTGCTCCCTGCTTGTGTGTTGGAGGTCGCTGAG
TAGTGCGCGAGC
Features (pLannotate 1.2.2; 22 found; start..end, strand, type, name):
    110..489     +  enhancer       CMV enhancer: human cytomegalovirus immediate early enhancer
    490..693     +  promoter       CMV promoter: human cytomegalovirus (CMV) immediate early promoter
    695..714     +  promoter       PLtetO-1 promoter (fragment): modified phage lambda PL promoter with tet operator sites (Lutz and Bujard, 1997)
    716..735     +  promoter       PLtetO-1 promoter (fragment): modified phage lambda PL promoter with tet operator sites (Lutz and Bujard, 1997)
    743..776     +  promoter       TRE3GV promoter (fragment): 3rd-generation Tet-responsive promoter that can be activated by binding of Tet-On® 3G, optimized for retroviral and lentiviral vectors
    900..1694    +  CDS            STX3 (fragment): STX3_HUMAN - Also known as STX3A. Experimental evidence at protein level: Swiss-Prot protein existence level 1. Potentially involved in docking of synaptic vesicles at presynaptic active zones. From Homo sapiens (Human).
   1873..2097    +  polyA_signal   bGH poly(A) signal: bovine growth hormone polyadenylation signal
   2101..2122    +  promoter       SV40 promoter (fragment): SV40 enhancer and early promoter
   2143..2571    +  rep_origin     f1 ori (sequence partly withheld): f1 bacteriophage origin of replication; arrow indicates direction of (+) strand synthesis
   2585..2914    +  promoter       SV40 promoter: SV40 enhancer and early promoter
   2962..3009    +  promoter       EM7 promoter: synthetic bacterial promoter&nbsp
   3028..3402    +  CDS            BleoR: antibiotic-binding protein; Sh ble from Streptoalloteichus hindustanus; confers resistance to bleomycin, phleomycin, and Zeocin™
   3412..3537    +  CDS            ble (fragment): BLE_KLEPN - Experimental evidence at protein level: Swiss-Prot protein existence level 1. Binding protein with a strong affinity to the bleomycin family of antibiotics. Binds to CL990; an antimitotic-antibiotic compound. From Klebsiella pneumoniae.
   3532..3653    +  polyA_signal   SV40 poly(A) signal: SV40 polyadenylation signal
   3726..3742    -  protein_bind   lac operator: The lac repressor binds to the lac operator to inhibit transcription in E. coli. This inhibition can be relieved by adding lactose or isopropyl-β-D-thiogalactopyranoside (IPTG). lac repressor encoded by lacI
   3750..3780    -  promoter       lac promoter: promoter for the E. coli lac operon
   3795..3816    -  protein_bind   CAP binding site: CAP binding activates transcription in the presence of cAMP. E. coli catabolite activator protein
   3829..3921    -  CDS            lacI (fragment): lac repressor; lacI; The lac repressor binds to the lac operator to inhibit transcription in E. coli. This inhibition can be relieved by adding lactose or isopropyl-β-D-thiogalactopyranoside (IPTG).
   4104..4692    -  rep_origin     ori: high-copy-number ColE1/pMB1/pBR322/pUC origin of replication
   4863..5723    -  CDS            AmpR: β-lactamase; bla; confers resistance to ampicillin, carbenicillin, and related antibiotics
   5724..5828    -  promoter       AmpR promoter: bla
   5887..5939    -  misc_feature   bom (fragment): basis of mobility region from pBR322
