[The description below was written by a language model from this plasmid's Addgene catalogue record and pLannotate feature annotations shown in this document.]
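Description:
pcDNA4/TO h-Stx3S-2xMyc/His is a mammalian expression plasmid built on the pcDNA4/TO backbone. It carries the human syntaxin 3 isoform Stx3S (STX3 isoform 2), described in the associated publication title as a soluble form of syntaxin 3. The 834 bp insert sits downstream of the human CMV immediate-early enhancer and promoter. Short tet operator–like fragments are annotated directly after the promoter, consistent with the "TO" design, in which transcription is repressed in cells expressing the Tet repressor and induced by tetracycline. In cells lacking the repressor, the promoter would act constitutively. The coding sequence is fused at its C terminus to a backbone-encoded myc-myc-His tag, which allows detection with anti-myc antibodies and capture on metal-affinity resin. The tag itself is not called in the feature table, where the STX3 annotation covers only part of the open reading frame. Transcripts are terminated by the bovine growth hormone polyadenylation signal.

For selection in mammalian cells, a Sh ble (BleoR) gene conferring Zeocin resistance is driven by the SV40 early promoter and followed by the SV40 poly(A) signal. An EM7 bacterial promoter upstream of the same gene also permits its expression in E. coli. The plasmid is propagated in bacteria through a high-copy ColE1/pUC-type origin and an ampicillin resistance gene. An f1 origin is present for single-stranded DNA production. The sequenced record is 5,984 nt, slightly longer than the catalogue total of 5,909 bp. The construct is intended for transient or stable expression of tagged human Stx3S in mammalian cells, for example in studies of its reported role as a transcriptional regulator.
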