Addgene plasmid #99744: pcDNA4/TO h-Stx3S-2xMyc/His
Purpose: Expresses human Stx3S with a C-term myc-myc-his tag in mammalian cells.
Depositing lab: Thomas Weimbs. Depositing organization: University of California, Santa Barbara. Publication: Soluble syntaxin 3 functions as a transcriptional regulator. Giovannone AJ, Winterstein C, Bhattaram P, Reales E, Low SH, Baggs JE, Xu M, Lalli MA, Hogenesch JB, Weimbs T. J Biol Chem. 2018 Apr 13;293(15):5478-5491. doi: 10.1074/jbc.RA117.000874. Epub 2018 Feb 23. PubMed 29475951.
Backbone
  Vector backbone: pcDNA4
  Backbone manufacturer: Thermo Fisher
  Backbone size w/o insert (bp): 5075
  Total vector size (bp): 5909
  Vector type: Mammalian Expression
  Selectable markers: Zeocin
Growth in bacteria
  Bacterial resistance: Ampicillin, 100 μg/mL
  Growth temperature: 37°C
  Growth strain: DH5alpha
  Copy number: Unknown
Gene/Insert
  Gene/Insert name: Stx3S (alt name: Stx3 isoform 2)
  Species: H. sapiens (human)
  Insert size (bp): 834
  GenBank ID: NM_001178040.1
  Entrez Gene: STX3 (a.k.a. DIAR12, MVID2, RDMVID, STX3A)
  Promoter: CMV
  Tag / fusion protein: myc-myc-his (C terminal on backbone)
  Cloning method: Unknown
  Sequencing primers: 5′ acgcaaatgggcggtaggcgtg; 3′ tagaaggcacagtcgaggctg
Terms and licenses: Academic/Nonprofit Terms; Industry Terms: Not Available to Industry
How to cite: pcDNA4/TO h-Stx3S-2xMyc/His was a gift from Thomas Weimbs (Addgene plasmid # 99744 ; http://n2t.net/addgene:99744 ; RRID:Addgene_99744)
