>Addgene plasmid #99744 | pcDNA4/TO h-Stx3S-2xMyc/His | depositor partial sequence | sequence record 182468 | Sequence of Stx3S insert
ATGAAGGACCGTCTGGAGCAGCTGAAGGCCAAGCAGCTGACACAGGATGATGATACTGATGCGGTTGAGA
TTGCTATCGACAACACGGCTTTTATGGACGAGTTCTTTTCTGAGATTGAGGAAACTCGGCTTAACATTGA
CAAGATCTCAGAACATGTAGAGGAGGCTAAGAAACTCTACAGTATCATTCTCTCTGCACCGATTCCAGAG
CCAAAAACCAAGGATGACCTAGAGCAGCTCACGACTGAGATTAAGAAAAGGGCCAACAACGTCCGGAACA
AACTGAAGAGCATGGAGAAGCATATTGAAGAAGATGAGGTCAGGTCATCGGCAGACCTTCGGATTCGGAA
ATCCCAGCACTCTGTCCTTTCTCGGAAGTTTGTGGAGGTGATGACCAAATACAATGAAGCTCAAGTGGAC
TTCCGAGAACGCAGCAAAGGGCGAATCCAGCGGCAGCTCGAAATTACTGGCAAAAAGACAACCGATGAGG
AGCTGGAGGAGATGTTGGAGAGTGGCAACCCGGCCATCTTCACTTCTGGGATCATTGACTCACAGATTTC
CAAGCAAGCCCTCAGTGAGATTGAGGGACGACACAAGGACATTGTGAGGCTGGAGAGCAGCATCAAGGAG
CTTCACGACATGTTTATGGACATCGCCATGCTGGTGGAGAATCAGGGTGAGATGTTAGATAACATAGAGT
TGAATGTCATGCACACAGTGGACCACGTGGAGAAGGCACGAGATGAAACGAAAAAAGCTGTGAAATACCA
GAGTCAGGCCCGGAAGAAACTGATTTCACTCCAGACTGGTGTGGCCACCCTTGTCTTCAGATGA
